>Addgene plasmid #168258 | pET11a-Z-N-wtBlc | addgene full sequence | sequence record 332729 | Addgene NGS Result
ATATGGGTCATCACCACCACCATCACCTCGAATCAACCAGCTTGTACAAGAAATCCAGCTCCACGCCGCC
GCGTGGCGTGACCGTAGTAAATAATTTCGACGCCAAACGTTATCTCGGTACCTGGTATGAGATTGCCCGT
TTTGATCACCGCTTTGAACGTGGACTGGAAAAAGTCACCGCAACATACAGCCTGCGTGATGACGGCGGCC
TGAATGTCATTAATAAAGGCTATAACCCTGACAGAGGAATGTGGCAGCAGAGTGAAGGGAAAGCGTACTT
TACCGGCGCACCAACTCGCGCTGCGCTGAAAGTGTCATTCTTTGGTGGCTCTGGCTCTGGCTCGAGCGCC
CTCAAAAAAGAATTGCAGGCAAACAAAAAAGAACTTGCGCAGCTGAAGTGGGAGTTACAAGCTCTGAAAA
AGGAACTGGCGCAGTAAGGATCCGGCTGCTAACAAAGCCCGAAAGGAAGCTGAGTTGGCTGCTGCCACCG
CTGAGCAATAACTAGCATAACCCCTTGGGGCCTCTAAACGGGTCTTGAGGGGTTTTTTGCTGAAAGGAGG
AACTATATCCGGATATCCCGCAAGAGGCCCGGCAGTACCGGCATAACCAAGCCTATGCCTACAGCATCCA
GGGTGACGGTGCCGAGGATGACGATGAGCGCATTGTTAGATTTCATACACGGTGCCTGACTGCGTTAGCA
ATTTAACTGTGATAAACTACCGCATTAAAGCTTATCGATGATAAGCTGTCAAACATGAGAATTCTTGAAG
ACGAAAGGGCCTCGTGATACGCCTATTTTTATAGGTTAATGTCATGATAATAATGGTTTCTTAGACGTCA
GGTGGCACTTTTCGGGGAAATGTGCGCGGAACCCCTATTTGTTTATTTTTCTAAATACATTCAAATATGT
ATCCGCTCATGAGACAATAACCCTGATAAATGCTTCAATAATATTGAAAAAGGAAGAGTATGAGTATTCA
ACATTTCCGTGTCGCCCTTATTCCCTTTTTTGCGGCATTTTGCCTTCCTGTTTTTGCTCACCCAGAAACG
CTGGTGAAAGTAAAAGATGCTGAAGATCAGTTGGGTGCACGAGTGGGTTACATCGAACTGGATCTCAACA
GCGGTAAGATCCTTGAGAGTTTTCGCCCCGAAGAACGTTTTCCAATGATGAGCACTTTTAAAGTTCTGCT
ATGTGGCGCGGTATTATCCCGTGTTGACGCCGGGCAAGAGCAACTCGGTCGCCGCATACACTATTCTCAG
AATGACTTGGTTGAGTACTCACCAGTCACAGAAAAGCATCTTACGGATGGCATGACAGTAAGAGAATTAT
GCAGTGCTGCCATAACCATGAGTGATAACACTGCGGCCAACTTACTTCTGACAACGATCGGAGGACCGAA
GGAGCTAACCGCTTTTTTGCACAACATGGGGGATCATGTAACTCGCCTTGATCGTTGGGAACCGGAGCTG
AATGAAGCCATACCAAACGACGAGCGTGACACCACGATGCCTGCAGCAATGGCAACAACGTTGCGCAAAC
TATTAACTGGCGAACTACTTACTCTAGCTTCCCGGCAACAATTAATAGACTGGATGGAGGCGGATAAAGT
TGCAGGACCACTTCTGCGCTCGGCCCTTCCGGCTGGCTGGTTTATTGCTGATAAATCTGGAGCCGGTGAG
CGTGGGTCTCGCGGTATCATTGCAGCACTGGGGCCAGATGGTAAGCCCTCCCGTATCGTAGTTATCTACA
CGACGGGGAGTCAGGCAACTATGGATGAACGAAATAGACAGATCGCTGAGATAGGTGCCTCACTGATTAA
GCATTGGTAACTGTCAGACCAAGTTTACTCATATATACTTTAGATTGATTTAAAACTTCATTTTTAATTT
AAAAGGATCTAGGTGAAGATCCTTTTTGATAATCTCATGACCAAAATCCCTTAACGTGAGTTTTCGTTCC
ACTGAGCGTCAGACCCCGTAGAAAAGATCAAAGGATCTTCTTGAGATCCTTTTTTTCTGCGCGTAATCTG
CTGCTTGCAAACAAAAAAACCACCGCTACCAGCGGTGGTTTGTTTGCCGGATCAAGAGCTACCAACTCTT
TTTCCGAAGGTAACTGGCTTCAGCAGAGCGCAGATACCAAATACTGTCCTTCTAGTGTAGCCGTAGTTAG
GCCACCACTTCAAGAACTCTGTAGCACCGCCTACATACCTCGCTCTGCTAATCCTGTTACCAGTGGCTGC
TGCCAGTGGCGATAAGTCGTGTCTTACCGGGTTGGACTCAAGACGATAGTTACCGGATAAGGCGCAGCGG
TCGGGCTGAACGGGGGGTTCGTGCACACAGCCCAGCTTGGAGCGAACGACCTACACCGAACTGAGATACC
TACAGCGTGAGCTATGAGAAAGCGCCACGCTTCCCGAAGGGAGAAAGGCGGACAGGTATCCGGTAAGCGG
CAGGGTCGGAACAGGAGAGCGCACGAGGGAGCTTCCAGGGGGAAACGCCTGGTATCTTTATAGTCCTGTC
GGGTTTCGCCACCTCTGACTTGAGCGTCGATTTTTGTGATGCTCGTCAGGGGGGCGGAGCCTATGGAAAA
ACGCCAGCAACGCGGCCTTTTTACGGTTCCTGGCCTTTTGCTGGCCTTTTGCTCACATGTTCTTTCCTGC
GTTATCCCCTGATTCTGTGGATAACCGTATTACCGCCTTTGAGTGAGCTGATACCGCTCGCCGCAGCCGA
ACGACCGAGCGCAGCGAGTCAGTGAGCGAGGAAGCGGAAGAGCGCCTGATGCGGTATTTTCTCCTTACGC
ATCTGTGCGGTATTTCACACCGCAATGGTGCACTCTCAGTACAATCTGCTCTGATGCCGCATAGTTAAGC
CAGTATACACTCCGCTATCGCTACGTGACTGGGTCATGGCTGCGCCCCGACACCCGCCAACACCCGCTGA
CGCGCCCTGACGGGCTTGTCTGCTCCCGGCATCCGCTTACAGACAAGCTGTGACCGTCTCCGGGAGCTGC
ATGTGTCAGAGGTTTTCACCGTCATCACCGAAACGCGCGAGGCAGCTGCGGTAAAGCTCATCAGCGTGGT
CGTGAAGCGATTCACAGATGTCTGCCTGTTCATCCGCGTCCAGCTCGTTGAGTTTCTCCAGAAGCGTTAA
TGTCTGGCTTCTGATAAAGCGGGCCATGTTAAGGGCGGTTTTTTCCTGTTTGGTCACTGATGCCTCCGTG
TAAGGGGGATTTCTGTTCATGGGGGTAATGATACCGATGAAACGAGAGAGGATGCTCACGATACGGGTTA
CTGATGATGAACATGCCCGGTTACTGGAACGTTGTGAGGGTAAACAACTGGCGGTATGGATGCGGCGGGA
CCAGAGAAAAATCACTCAGGGTCAATGCCAGCGCTTCGTTAATACAGATGTAGGTGTTCCACAGGGTAGC
CAGCAGCATCCTGCGATGCAGATCCGGAACATAATGGTGCAGGGCGCTGACTTCCGCGTTTCCAGACTTT
ACGAAACACGGAAACCGAAGACCATTCATGTTGTTGCTCAGGTCGCAGACGTTTTGCAGCAGCAGTCGCT
TCACGTTCGCTCGCGTATCGGTGATTCATTCTGCTAACCAGTAAGGCAACCCCGCCAGCCTAGCCGGGTC
CTCAACGACAGGAGCACGATCATGCGCACCCGTGGCCAGGACCCAACGCTGCCCGAGATGCGCCGCGTGC
GGCTGCTGGAGATGGCGGACGCGATGGATATGTTCTGCCAAGGGTTGGTTTGCGCATTCACAGTTCTCCG
CAAGAATTGATTGGCTCCAATTCTTGGAGTGGTGAATCCGTTAGCGAGGTGCCGCCGGCTTCCATTCAGG
TCGAGGTGGCCCGGCTCCATGCACCGCGACGCAACGCGGGGAGGCAGACAAGGTATAGGGCGGCGCCTAC
AATCCATGCCAACCCGTTCCATGTGCTCGCCGAGGCGGCATAAATCGCCGTGACGATCAGCGGTCCAATG
ATCGAAGTTAGGCTGGTAAGAGCCGCGAGCGATCCTTGAAGCTGTCCCTGATGGTCGTCATCTACCTGCC
TGGACAGCATGGCCTGCAACGCGGGCATCCCGATGCCGCCGGAAGCGAGAAGAATCATAATGGGGAAGGC
CATCCAGCCTCGCGTCGCGAACGCCAGCAAGACGTAGCCCAGCGCGTCGGCCGCCATGCCGGCGATAATG
GCCTGCTTCTCGCCGAAACGTTTGGTGGCGGGACCAGTGACGAAGGCTTGAGCGAGGGCGTGCAAGATTC
CGAATACCGCAAGCGACAGGCCGATCATCGTCGCGCTCCAGCGAAAGCGGTCCTCGCCGAAAATGACCCA
GAGCGCTGCCGGCACCTGTCCTACGAGTTGCATGATAAAGAAGACAGTCATAAGTGCGGCGACGATAGTC
ATGCCCCGCGCCCACCGGAAGGAGCTGACTGGGTTGAAGGCTCTCAAGGGCATCGGTCGAGATCCCGGTG
CCTAATGAGTGAGCTAACTTACATTAATTGCGTTGCGCTCACTGCCCGCTTTCCAGTCGGGAAACCTGTC
GTGCCAGCTGCATTAATGAATCGGCCAACGCGCGGGGAGAGGCGGTTTGCGTATTGGGCGCCAGGGTGGT
TTTTCTTTTCACCAGTGAGACGGGCAACAGCTGATTGCCCTTCACCGCCTGGCCCTGAGAGAGTTGCAGC
AAGCGGTCCACGCTGGTTTGCCCCAGCAGGCGAAAATCCTGTTTGATGGTGGTTAACGGCGGGATATAAC
ATGAGCTGTCTTCGGTATCGTCGTATCCCACTACCGAGATATCCGCACCAACGCGCAGCCCGGACTCGGT
AATGGCGCGCATTGCGCCCAGCGCCATCTGATCGTTGGCAACCAGCATCGCAGTGGGAACGATGCCCTCA
TTCAGCATTTGCATGGTTTGTTGAAAACCGGACATGGCACTCCAGTCGCCTTCCCGTTCCGCTATCGGCT
GAATTTGATTGCGAGTGAGATATTTATGCCAGCCAGCCAGACGCAGACGCGCCGAGACAGAACTTAATGG
GCCCGCTAACAGCGCGATTTGCTGGTGACCCAATGCGACCAGATGCTCCACGCCCAGTCGCGTACCGTCT
TCATGGGAGAAAATAATACTGTTGATGGGTGTCTGGTCAGAGACATCAAGAAATAACGCCGGAACATTAG
TGCAGGCAGCTTCCACAGCAATGGCATCCTGGTCATCCAGCGGATAGTTAATGATCAGCCCACTGACGCG
TTGCGCGAGAAGATTGTGCACCGCCGCTTTACAGGCTTCGACGCCGCTTCGTTCTACCATCGACACCACC
ACGCTGGCACCCAGTTGATCGGCGCGAGATTTAATCGCCGCGACAATTTGCGACGGCGCGTGCAGGGCCA
GACTGGAGGTGGCAACGCCAATCAGCAACGACTGTTTGCCCGCCAGTTGTTGTGCCACGCGGTTGGGAAT
GTAATTCAGCTCCGCCATCGCCGCTTCCACTTTTTCCCGCGTTTTCGCAGAAACGTGGCTGGCCTGGTTC
ACCACGCGGGAAACGGTCTGATAAGAGACACCGGCATACTCTGCGACATCGTATAACGTTACTGGTTTCA
CATTCACCACCCTGAATTGACTCTCTTCCGGGCGCTATCATGCCATACCGCGAAAGGTTTTGCGCCATTC
GATGGTGTCCGGGATCTCGACGCTCTCCCTTATGCGACTCCTGCATTAGGAAGCAGCCCAGTAGTAGGTT
GAGGCCGTTGAGCACCGCCGCCGCAAGGAATGGTGCATGCAAGGAGATGGCGCCCAACAGTCCCCCGGCC
ACGGGGCCTGCCACCATACCCACGCCGAAACAAGCGCTCATGAGCCCGAAGTGGCGAGCCCGATCTTCCC
CATCGGTGATGTCGGCGATATAGGCGCCAGCAACCGCACCTGTGGCGCCGGTGATGCCGGCCACGATGCG
TCCGGCGTAGAGGATCGAGATCTCGATCCCGCGAAATTAATACGACTCACTATAGGGGAATTGTGAGCGG
ATAACAATTCCCCTCTAGAAATAATTTTGTTTAACTTTAAGAAGGAGATATAC
Features (pLannotate 1.2.2; 19 found; start..end, strand, type, name):
     54..326     +  CDS            blc (fragment): BLC_ECOLI - Also known as yjeL. Experimental evidence at protein level: Swiss-Prot protein existence level 1. Involved in the storage or transport of lipids necessary for membrane maintenance under stressful conditions. Displays a binding preference for lysophospholipids. From Escherichia coli (strain K12).
    445..494     +  CDS            SET1 (fragment): solubility-enhancement tag derived from T7 phage gene 10B
    502..549     +  terminator     T7 terminator: transcription terminator for bacteriophage T7 RNA polymerase
    572..676     -  CDS            TcR (fragment): tetracycline efflux protein; tet; confers resistance to tetracycline
    724..752     -  promoter       tet promoter: E. coli promoter for tetracycline efflux protein gene
    865..969     +  promoter       AmpR promoter: bla
    970..1830    +  CDS            AmpR: β-lactamase; bla; confers resistance to ampicillin, carbenicillin, and related antibiotics
   2001..2589    +  rep_origin     ori: high-copy-number ColE1/pMB1/pBR322/pUC origin of replication
   2775..2914    -  misc_feature   bom: basis of mobility region from pBR322
   3016..3207    -  CDS            rop: Rop protein, which maintains plasmids at low copy number; rop
   3224..3604    +  CDS            YPB1_ECOLX: Protein predicted: Swiss-Prot protein existence level 4. From Escherichia coli.
   3846..4470    -  CDS            TcR (fragment): tetracycline efflux protein; tet; confers resistance to tetracycline
   4485..4506    -  protein_bind   CAP binding site: CAP binding activates transcription in the presence of cAMP. E. coli catabolite activator protein
   4519..5601    -  CDS            lacI: lac repressor; lacI; The lac repressor binds to the lac operator to inhibit transcription in E. coli. This inhibition can be relieved by adding lactose or isopropyl-β-D-thiogalactopyranoside (IPTG).
   5602..5679    -  promoter       lacI promoter: lacI
   5687..5966    -  CDS            TcR (fragment): tetracycline efflux protein; tet; confers resistance to tetracycline
   5988..6006    +  promoter       T7 promoter: promoter for bacteriophage T7 RNA polymerase
   6007..6031    +  protein_bind   lac operator: The lac repressor binds to the lac operator to inhibit transcription in E. coli. This inhibition can be relieved by adding lactose or isopropyl-β-D-thiogalactopyranoside (IPTG). lac repressor encoded by lacI
   6046..6068    +  RBS            RBS: efficient ribosome binding site from bacteriophage T7 gene 10 (Olins and Rangwala, 1989)
