[The description below was written by a language model from this plasmid's Addgene catalogue record and pLannotate feature annotations shown in this document.]
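Description:
pET11a-Z-N-wtBlc is a bacterial expression plasmid built on the pET11a backbone, about 6.1 kb in total. It encodes one half of a split version of the Escherichia coli lipocalin Blc. The 435 bp synthetic insert, cloned between XbaI and BamHI sites that remain intact, joins an N-terminal fragment of wild-type Blc to a leucine zipper and carries an N-terminal His-tag. The feature table detects the blc-derived segment but does not annotate the zipper or the tag.

Expression follows the standard pET arrangement. A T7 promoter is followed directly by a lac operator and the phage T7 gene 10 ribosome binding site, and a T7 terminator lies downstream of the coding region. The plasmid also carries lacI under its own promoter, so transcription is repressed until lactose or IPTG is added, and it requires a host that supplies T7 RNA polymerase.

The plasmid is maintained through a ColE1/pMB1-type origin and selected with ampicillin via β-lactamase. The pBR322-derived bom and rop elements are present, although the catalogue entry lists the plasmid as high copy. Several tetracycline-resistance gene fragments and a short piece of the T7 gene 10-derived tag are annotated, and these appear to be backbone remnants rather than functional parts.

The plasmid is not meant to be used alone. According to the record, it must be co-transformed with the partner plasmid pMRBad-Z-C-wtBlc, which supplies the C-terminal fragment, to obtain the wtBlc-split-Zip protein. Pairing of the leucine zippers presumably brings the two Blc fragments together to reassemble the protein. The associated publication concerns Blc as a potential heme-binding protein.
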