Addgene plasmid #168258: pET11a-Z-N-wtBlc
Purpose: N-fragment of the wtBlc‐split‐Zip protein. This plasmid needs to be co-transformed with Plasmid 168256: pMRBad-Z-C-wtBlc to obtain wtBlc‐split-Zip protein
Depositing lab: Jens Meiler. Depositing organization: Vanderbilt University. Publication: Lipocalin Blc is a potential heme-binding protein. Bozhanova NG, Calcutt MW, Beavers WN, Brown BP, Skaar EP, Meiler J. FEBS Lett. 2021 Jan;595(2):206-219. doi: 10.1002/1873-3468.14001. Epub 2020 Dec 3. PubMed 33210733.
Backbone
  Vector backbone: pET11a
  Backbone size w/o insert (bp): 5641
  Total vector size (bp): 6076
  Vector type: Bacterial Expression
Growth in bacteria
  Bacterial resistance: Ampicillin, 100 μg/mL
  Growth temperature: 37°C
  Growth strain: DH5alpha
  Copy number: High Copy
Gene/Insert
  Gene/Insert name: N-fragment of wtBlc + Leucine Zipper
  Species: Synthetic
  Insert size (bp): 435
  Promoter: T7
  Tag / fusion protein: His-tag (N terminal on insert)
  Cloning method: Restriction Enzyme; 5′ cloning site XbaI (not destroyed); 3′ cloning site BamHI (not destroyed)
  Sequencing primers: 5′ TAATACGACTCACTATAGGG; 3′ CTAGTTATTGCTCAGCGGTG
Terms and licenses: Academic/Nonprofit Terms; Industry Terms: Not Available to Industry
How to cite: pET11a-Z-N-wtBlc was a gift from Jens Meiler (Addgene plasmid # 168258 ; http://n2t.net/addgene:168258 ; RRID:Addgene_168258)
