>Addgene plasmid #168258 | pET11a-Z-N-wtBlc | depositor partial sequence | sequence record 326227 | T7
AATTTTGTTTAACTTTAAGAAGGAGATATACATATGGGTCATCACCACCACCATCACCTCGAATCAACCA
GCTTGTACAAGAAATCCAGCTCCACGCCGCCGCGTGGCGTGACCGTAGTAAATAATTTCGACGCCAAACG
TTATCTCGGTACCTGGTATGAGATTGCCCGTTTTGATCACCGCTTTGAACGTGGACTGGAAAAAGTCACC
GCAACATACAGCCTGCGTGATGACGGCGGCCTGAATGTCATTAATAAAGGCTATAACCCTGACAGAGGAA
TGTGGCAGCAGAGTGAAGGGAAAGCGTACTTTACCGGCGCACCAACTCGCGCTGCGCTGAAAGTGTCATT
CTTTGGTGGCTCTGGCTCTGGCTCGAGCGCCCTCAAAAAAGAATTGCAGGCAAACAAAAAAGAACTTGCG
CAGCTGAAGTGGGAGTTACAAGCTCTGAAAAAGGAACTGGCGCAGTAAGGATCCGGCTGCTAACAAAGCC
CGAAAGGAAGCTGAGTTGGCTGCTGCCACCGCTGAGCAATAACTAGCATAACCCCTTGGGGCCTCTAAAC
GGGTCTTGAGGGGTTTTTTGCTGAAAGGAGGAACTATATCCGGATATCCCGCAAGAGGCCCGGCAGTACC
GGCATAACCAAGCCTATGCCTACAGCATCCAGGGTGACGGTGCCGAGGATGACGATGAGCGCATTGTTAG
ATTTCATACACGGTGCCTGACTGCGTTAGCAATTTAACTGTGATAAACTACCGCATTAAAGCTTATCGAT
GATAAGCTGTCAAACATGAGAATTCTTGAAGACGAAAGGGCCTCGTGATACGCCTATTTTTATAGGTTAA
TGTCATGATAATAATGGTTTCTTAGACGTCAGGTGGCACTTTTCGGGGAAATGTGCGCGG
